>Addgene plasmid #170866 | dGFP-Rabphilin | addgene full sequence | sequence record 335133 | Addgene NGS Result
TAGTTATTAATAGTAATCAATTACGGGGTCATTAGTTCATAGCCCATATATGGAGTTCCGCGTTACATAA
CTTACGGTAAATGGCCCGCCTGGCTGACCGCCCAACGACCCCCGCCCATTGACGTCAATAATGACGTATG
TTCCCATAGTAACGCCAATAGGGACTTTCCATTGACGTCAATGGGTGGAGTATTTACGGTAAACTGCCCA
CTTGGCAGTACATCAAGTGTATCATATGCCAAGTACGCCCCCTATTGACGTCAATGACGGTAAATGGCCC
GCCTGGCATTATGCCCAGTACATGACCTTATGGGACTTTCCTACTTGGCAGTACATCTACGTATTAGTCA
TCGCTATTACCATGGTGATGCGGTTTTGGCAGTACATCAATGGGCGTGGATAGCGGTTTGACTCACGGGG
ATTTCCAAGTCTCCACCCCATTGACGTCAATGGGAGTTTGTTTTGGCACCAAAATCAACGGGACTTTCCA
AAATGTCGTAACAACTCCGCCCCATTGACGCAAATGGGCGGTAGGCGTGTACGGTGGGAGGTCTATATAA
GCAGAGCTGGTTTAGTGAACCGTCAGATCCGCTAGCGCTACCGGTCGCCACCATGGTGAGCAAGGGCGAG
GAGCTGTTCACCGGGGTGGTGCCCATCCTGGTCGAGCTGGACGGCGACGTAAACGGCCACAAGTTCAGCG
TGTCCGGCGAGGGCGAGGGCGATGCCACCTACGGCAAGCTGACCCTGAAGTTCATCTGCACCACCGGCAA
GCTGCCCGTGCCCTGGCCCACCCTCGTGACCACCCTGGGAGGTGGCGTGCAGTGCTTCAGCCGCTACCCC
GACCACATGAAGCAGCACGACTTCTTCAAGTCCGCCATGCCCGAAGGCTACGTCCAGGAGCGCACCATCT
TCTTCAAGGACGACGGCAACTACAAGACCCGCGCCGAGGTGAAGTTCGAGGGCGACACCCTGGTGAACCG
CATCGAGCTGAAGGGCATCGACTTCAAGGAGGACGGCAACATCCTGGGGCACAAGCTGGAGTACAACTAC
AACAGCCACAACGTCTATATCATGGCCGACAAGCAGAAGAACGGCATCAAGGTGAACTTCAAGATCCGCC
ACAACATCGAGGACGGCAGCGTGCAGCTCGCCGACCACTACCAGCAGAACACCCCCATCGGCGACGGCCC
CGTGCTGCTGCCCGACAACCACTACCTGAGCACCCAGTCCAAGCTGAGCAAAGACCCCAACGAGAAGCGC
GATCACATGGTCCTGCTGGAGTTCGTGACCGCCGCCGGGATCACTCTCGGCATGGACGAGCTGTACAAGT
CCGGACTCAGATCTATGACTGACACCGTGTTCAGCAGCAGCTCAAGCCGTTGGATGTGTCCCAGTGACCG
ACCCCTGCAGTCAAATGATAAAGAGCAGCTCCAGACAGGATGGTCTGTCCACCCCAGCGGTCAGCCGGAC
AGACAGAGGAAACAGGAAGAGCTGACAGATGAGGAGAAGGAAATCATCAACAGGGTGATCGCTCGCGCTG
AGAAGATGGAAGAGATGGAACAGGAGCGAATCGGGCGCCTGGTGGACCGCCTAGAGAACATGAGGAAGAA
CGTGGCCGGGGACGGGGTGAACCGCTGCATCCTGTGTGGAGAACAGCTGGGGATGCTGGGCTCTGCCTGT
GTGGTGTGTGAGGACTGTAAGAAGAATGTCTGCACCAAGTGTGGGGTGGAGACCTCCAACAACCGCCCAC
ACCCTGTGTGGCTCTGCAAAATCTGCATCGAGCAGAGAGAGGTGTGGAAGCGCTCTGGAGCATGGTTCTT
CAAGGGCTTCCCCAAACAGGTCCTCCCACAGCCTATGCCCATAAAGAAGAACAAGCCCCAGCAGCCAGTC
AGTGAGCCTGTGCCCGCTGCCCCTGAGCAGCCCACTCCTGAGCCCAAGCACCCTGCCCGGGCTCCAACTC
GAGTTTTTTCTCTCTCTGCAGGTGACACTGAAGACAGGAGGGGCCCAGGTCAGAAGACAGGCCCTGACAT
GACTTCTGCTCCTGGGCGAGGAAGCTACGGGCCTCCTGTGCGCAGGGCCTCTGAGGCACGAATGAGCTCC
TCTGGCCGGGACTCAGACAGCTGGGACCAGGGCCACGGCATGGCTGCTGGGGACCCCAGCCAGAGCCCAG
CAGGTTTGAGACGGGCCAACTCAGTCCAGGCTTCTAGACCTGCCCCAGCCTCAATGCAGAGCCCGGCACC
TCCCCAACCGGGGCAACCAGGACCCCCAGAAGGCAGCAGACCCAGTCCGGGGCCGACGGGACGCTTTCCA
GATCAGAGACCAGAGGTGGCTCCCAGTGACCCCGACTATACAGGGGCCGCCGCCCAACCCCGGGAGGAGA
GAACCGGGGGAATCGGAGGCTACTCGGCAGCTGGAACCAGGGAGGACCGAGCGGGCCACCCCCCGGGCTC
CTATACCCAAGCCTCTGCGGCTGCTCCCCAGCCGGTGGTGGCCTCGGCCCGTCAGCCCCCACCCCCTGAG
GAGGACGAGGAGGAAGCTAACAGCTACGATTCGGATGAAGCAACCACCCTGGGTGCCCTGGAGTTCAGCC
TTCTCTATGACCAGGACAACAGCTCCCTGCACTGCACCATCATAAAGGCCAAGGGACTGAAGCCCATGGA
TTCGAATGGCTTGGCCGATCCCTACGTTAAGCTGCACCTCCTGCCGGGAGCCAGCAAGTCCAACAAGCTT
CGTACAAAAACCCTGCGGAACACCAGAAACCCCATCTGGAACGAAACTCTGGTCTACCATGGCATCACAG
ACGAGGACATGCAAAGGAAGACCCTCAGAATCTCTGTCTGTGATGAGGACAAATTCGGCCATAATGAGTT
TATTGGTGAGACCAGATTCTCCCTCAAGAAACTGAAGCCCAATCAGAGGAAGAACTTCAACATCTGTCTG
GAGCGGGTGATCCCGATGAAGCGTGCCGGAACCACTGGGTCAGCCCGAGGCATGGCCCTCTATGAGGAGG
AGCAGGTGGAACGTATTGGTGACATAGAGGAACGCGGCAAGATCCTGGTGTCCCTCATGTACAGCACACA
GCAGGGAGGCCTCATCGTGGGCATCATACGCTGCGTGCACCTGGCGGCCATGGATGCCAATGGCTACTCA
GATCCATTTGTCAAGCTCTGGCTGAAACCAGACATGGGAAAGAAAGCCAAACACAAGACTCAAATTAAGA
AGAAAACCTTGAATCCTGAATTTAATGAGGAATTTTTCTATGACATCAAACACAGTGACCTGGCGAAGAA
GTCACTGGACATCTCAGTCTGGGACTATGACATCGGCAAGTCCAATGATTACATTGGAGGCTGCCAGCTG
GGGATCTCGGCCAAGGGAGAGCGCTTAAAACACTGGTACGAGTGTCTGAAAAACAAGGACAAGAAGATCG
AACGCTGGCACCAGCTACAGAACGAGAACCACGTGTCGAGCGATTAGAATTCTGCAGTCGACGGTACCGC
GGGCCCGGGATCCACCGGATCTAGATAACTGATCATAATCAGCCATACCACATTTGTAGAGGTTTTACTT
GCTTTAAAAAACCTCCCACACCTCCCCCTGAACCTGAAACATAAAATGAATGCAATTGTTGTTGTTAACT
TGTTTATTGCAGCTTATAATGGTTACAAATAAAGCAATAGCATCACAAATTTCACAAATAAAGCATTTTT
TTCACTGCATTCTAGTTGTGGTTTGTCCAAACTCATCAATGTATCTTAACGCGTAAATTGTAAGCGTTAA
TATTTTGTTAAAATTCGCGTTAAATTTTTGTTAAATCAGCTCATTTTTTAACCAATAGGCCGAAATCGGC
AAAATCCCTTATAAATCAAAAGAATAGACCGAGATAGGGT
[37 nt withheld, positions 3891-3927]
AAAGAACGTGGACTCCAACGTCAAAGG
[49 nt withheld, positions 3955-4003]
T
[91 nt withheld, positions 4005-4095]
G
[124 nt withheld, positions 4097-4220]
CAGGTGGCACTTTTCGGGGAAATGTGCGCGGAACCCCTATTTGTTTATTTTTCTAAATACATTCAAATAT
GTATCCGCTCATGAGACAATAACCCTGATAAATGCTTCAATAATATTGAAAAAGGAAGAGTCCTGAGGCG
GAAAGAACCAGCTGTGGAATGTGTGTCAGTTAGGGTGTGGAAAGTCCCCAGGCTCCCCAGCAGGCAGAAG
TATGCAAAGCATGCATCTCAATTAGTCAGCAACCAGGTGTGGAAAGTCCCCAGGCTCCCCAGCAGGCAGA
AGTATGCAAAGCATGCATCTCAATTAGTCAGCAACCATAGTCCCGCCCCTAACTCCGCCCATCCCGCCCC
TAACTCCGCCCAGTTCCGCCCATTCTCCGCCCCATGGCTGACTAATTTTTTTTATTTATGCAGAGGCCGA
GGCCGCCTCGGCCTCTGAGCTATTCCAGAAGTAGTGAGGAGGCTTTTTTGGAGGCCTAGGCTTTTGCAAA
GATCGATCAAGAGACAGGATGAGGATCGTTTCGCATGATTGAACAAGATGGATTGCACGCAGGTTCTCCG
GCCGCTTGGGTGGAGAGGCTATTCGGCTATGACTGGGCACAACAGACAATCGGCTGCTCTGATGCCGCCG
TGTTCCGGCTGTCAGCGCAGGGGCGCCCGGTTCTTTTTGTCAAGACCGACCTGTCCGGTGCCCTGAATGA
ACTGCAAGACGAGGCAGCGCGGCTATCGTGGCTGGCCACGACGGGCGTTCCTTGCGCAGCTGTGCTCGAC
GTTGTCACTGAAGCGGGAAGGGACTGGCTGCTATTGGGCGAAGTGCCGGGGCAGGATCTCCTGTCATCTC
ACCTTGCTCCTGCCGAGAAAGTATCCATCATGGCTGATGCAATGCGGCGGCTGCATACGCTTGATCCGGC
TACCTGCCCATTCGACCACCAAGCGAAACATCGCATCGAGCGAGCACGTACTCGGATGGAAGCCGGTCTT
GTCGATCAGGATGATCTGGACGAAGAGCATCAGGGGCTCGCGCCAGCCGAACTGTTCGCCAGGCTCAAGG
CGAGCATGCCCGACGGCGAGGATCTCGTCGTGACCCATGGCGATGCCTGCTTGCCGAATATCATGGTGGA
AAATGGCCGCTTTTCTGGATTCATCGACTGTGGCCGGCTGGGTGTGGCGGACCGCTATCAGGACATAGCG
TTGGCTACCCGTGATATTGCTGAAGAGCTTGGCGGCGAATGGGCTGACCGCTTCCTCGTGCTTTACGGTA
TCGCCGCTCCCGATTCGCAGCGCATCGCCTTCTATCGCCTTCTTGACGAGTTCTTCTGAGCGGGACTCTG
GGGTTCGAAATGACCGACCAAGCGACGCCCAACCTGCCATCACGAGATTTCGATTCCACCGCCGCCTTCT
ATGAAAGGTTGGGCTTCGGAATCGTTTTCCGGGACGCCGGCTGGATGATCCTCCAGCGCGGGGATCTCAT
GCTGGAGTTCTTCGCCCACCCTAGGGGGAGGCTAACTGAAACACGGAAGGAGACAATACCGGAAGGAACC
CGCGCTATGACGGCAATAAAAAGACAGAATAAAACGCACGGTGTTGGGTCGTTTGTTCATAAACGCGGGG
TTCGGTCCCAGGGCTGGCACTCTGTCGATACCCCACCGAGACCCCATTGGGGCCAATACGCCCGCGTTTC
TTCCTTTTCCCCACCCCACCCCCCAAGTTCGGGTGAAGGCCCAGGGCTCGCAGCCAACGTCGGGGCGGCA
GGCCCTGCCATAGCCTCAGGTTACTCATATATACTTTAGATTGATTTAAAACTTCATTTTTAATTTAAAA
GGATCTAGGTGAAGATCCTTTTTGATAATCTCATGACCAAAATCCCTTAACGTGAGTTTTCGTTCCACTG
AGCGTCAGACCCCGTAGAAAAGATCAAAGGATCTTCTTGAGATCCTTTTTTTCTGCGCGTAATCTGCTGC
TTGCAAACAAAAAAACCACCGCTACCAGCGGTGGTTTGTTTGCCGGATCAAGAGCTACCAACTCTTTTTC
CGAAGGTAACTGGCTTCAGCAGAGCGCAGATACCAAATACTGTTCTTCTAGTGTAGCCGTAGTTAGGCCA
CCACTTCAAGAACTCTGTAGCACCGCCTACATACCTCGCTCTGCTAATCCTGTTACCAGTGGCTGCTGCC
AGTGGCGATAAGTCGTGTCTTACCGGGTTGGACTCAAGACGATAGTTACCGGATAAGGCGCAGCGGTCGG
GCTGAACGGGGGGTTCGTGCACACAGCCCAGCTTGGAGCGAACGACCTACACCGAACTGAGATACCTACA
GCGTGAGCTATGAGAAAGCGCCACGCTTCCCGAAGGGAGAAAGGCGGACAGGTATCCGGTAAGCGGCAGG
GTCGGAACAGGAGAGCGCACGAGGGAGCTTCCAGGGGGAAACGCCTGGTATCTTTATAGTCCTGTCGGGT
TTCGCCACCTCTGACTTGAGCGTCGATTTTTGTGATGCTCGTCAGGGGGGCGGAGCCTATGGAAAAACGC
CAGCAACGCGGCCTTTTTACGGTTCCTGGCCTTTTGCTGGCCTTTTGCTCACATGTTCTTTCCTGCGTTA
TCCCCTGATTCTGTGGATAACCGTATTACCGCCATGCAT
Features (pLannotate 1.2.2; 15 found; start..end, strand, type, name):
     61..364     +  enhancer       CMV enhancer: human cytomegalovirus immediate early enhancer
    365..568     +  promoter       CMV promoter: human cytomegalovirus (CMV) immediate early promoter
    613..1329    +  CDS            mEGFP: mEGFP is a basic (constitutively fluorescent) green fluorescent protein published in 2002, derived from Aequorea victoria. It has moderate acid sensitivity.
   1345..3474    +  CDS            RPH3A: RP3A_BOVIN - Experimental evidence at protein level: Swiss-Prot protein existence level 1. Plays an essential role in docking and fusion steps of regulated exocytosis (By similarity). At the presynaptic level, RPH3A is recruited by RAB3A to the synaptic vesicle membrane in a GTP- dependent manner where it modulates synaptic vesicle trafficking and calcium-triggered neurotransmitter release (PubMed:9450942). In the post-synaptic compartment, forms a ternary complex with GRIN2A and DLG4 and regulates NMDA receptor stability. Plays also a role in the exocytosis of arginine vasopressin hormone (By
   3477..3513    +  misc_feature   MCS (fragment): multiple cloning site
   3530..3614    +  CDS            large T antigen (fragment): large T antigen from SV40 (simian virus 40)
   3637..3758    +  polyA_signal   SV40 poly(A) signal: SV40 polyadenylation signal
   3792..4220    -  rep_origin     f1 ori (sequence partly withheld): f1 bacteriophage origin of replication; arrow indicates direction of (+) strand synthesis
   4247..4351    +  promoter       AmpR promoter: bla
   4353..4710    +  promoter       SV40 promoter: SV40 enhancer and early promoter
   4745..5539    +  CDS            NeoR/KanR: aminoglycoside phosphotransferase from Tn5; aph(3')-II (or nptII); confers resistance to neomycin, kanamycin, and G418 (Geneticin®)
   5560..5712    +  CDS            ble (fragment): BLE_KLEPN - Experimental evidence at protein level: Swiss-Prot protein existence level 1. Binding protein with a strong affinity to the bleomycin family of antibiotics. Binds to CL990; an antimitotic-antibiotic compound. From Klebsiella pneumoniae.
   5771..5818    +  polyA_signal   HSV TK poly(A) signal: herpes simplex virus thymidine kinase polyadenylation signal (Cole and Stacy, 1985)
   5909..5925    -  polyA_signal   bGH poly(A) signal (fragment): bovine growth hormone polyadenylation signal
   6147..6735    +  rep_origin     ori: high-copy-number ColE1/pMB1/pBR322/pUC origin of replication
