[The description below was written by a language model from this plasmid's Addgene catalogue record and pLannotate feature annotations shown in this document.]
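Description:
dGFP-Rabphilin is a 6,849 bp mammalian expression plasmid built on the pEGFP-C1 backbone. It expresses bovine (Bos taurus) Rabphilin-3A (RPH3A) with a GFP-derived tag fused to its N terminus. Transcription is driven by the human cytomegalovirus immediate-early enhancer and promoter. The fluorescent-protein reading frame comes first, followed after a short linker by the RPH3A coding sequence, a remnant of the multiple cloning site, and the SV40 polyadenylation signal. The catalogue calls the tag "dEGFP", whereas automated annotation matches that reading frame to mEGFP. The record does not explain what the "d" means or which changes distinguish the tag from standard EGFP, so its exact properties should be checked against the sequence and the associated publication.

In bacteria the plasmid replicates from a high-copy ColE1/pUC-type origin and is selected with kanamycin. The backbone also carries an f1 phage origin. A single NeoR/KanR gene (Tn5 aminoglycoside phosphotransferase) sits downstream of tandem bacterial (bla) and SV40 early promoters and ends with the HSV TK polyadenylation signal. This arrangement gives kanamycin resistance in E. coli and would allow G418 selection of transfected mammalian cells. The short large T antigen, ble and bGH poly(A) fragments in the feature table are probably incidental partial matches in the backbone rather than functional elements.

Rabphilin-3A is a Rab3A effector recruited to secretory and synaptic vesicles, where it takes part in the docking and fusion steps of regulated exocytosis. The associated study examined the nanoscale organization of docked dense-core vesicles in neuroendocrine cells, which suggests the plasmid serves to express tagged rabphilin for localizing it relative to those vesicles.
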