Addgene plasmid #170866: dGFP-Rabphilin
Purpose: Mammalian expression of dGFP-Rabphilin.
Depositing lab: Justin Taraska. Depositing organization: National Heart, Lung, and Blood Institute (NHLBI). Publication: The nanoscale molecular morphology of docked exocytic dense-core vesicles in neuroendocrine cells. Prasai B, Haber GJ, Strub MP, Ahn R, Ciemniecki JA, Sochacki KA, Taraska JW. Nat Commun. 2021 Jun 25;12(1):3970. doi: 10.1038/s41467-021-24167-9. PubMed 34172739.
Backbone
  Vector backbone: pEGFP-C1
  Backbone manufacturer: Clonetech
  Vector type: Mammalian Expression
Growth in bacteria
  Bacterial resistance: Kanamycin, 50 μg/mL
  Growth temperature: 37°C
  Growth strain: DH5alpha
  Copy number: High Copy
Gene/Insert
  Gene/Insert name: Rabphilin-3a
  Species: B. taurus (bovine)
  Entrez Gene: RPH3A (a.k.a. BOS_16482)
  Promoter: CMV
  Tag / fusion protein: dEGFP (N terminal on backbone)
  Cloning method: Unknown
  Sequencing primers: 5′ CMV-F; 3′ SV40-pArev
Terms and licenses: Academic/Nonprofit Terms; Industry Terms: Not Available to Industry
How to cite: dGFP-Rabphilin was a gift from Justin Taraska (Addgene plasmid # 170866 ; http://n2t.net/addgene:170866 ; RRID:Addgene_170866)
